Addgene plasmid #171798: pdCas9+sgRNA expression vector precursor
Purpose: (Empty Backbone) PICASSO: Library expression vector precursor for paired dCas9+sgRNA expression
Depositing lab: Stephen Elledge. Depositing organization: Brigham and Women's Hospital. Publication: CRISPR-based peptide library display and programmable microarray self-assembly for rapid quantitative protein binding assays. Barber KW, Shrock E, Elledge SJ. Mol Cell. 2021 Aug 4. pii: S1097-2765(21)00596-7. doi: 10.1016/j.molcel.2021.07.027. PubMed 34390675.
Backbone
  Vector backbone: pgRNA (Qi et al 2013)
  Modifications to backbone: Combined elements of pdCas9 (Qi et al 2013) with pgRNA (Qi et al 2013) to create dCas9-fusion+sgRNA co-expression precursor vector
  Vector type: Bacterial Expression, CRISPR
  Promoter: pLtetO
Growth in bacteria
  Bacterial resistance: Ampicillin, 100 μg/mL
  Growth temperature: 37°C
  Growth strain: DH5alpha
  Copy number: High Copy
Resource information
  A portion of this plasmid was derived from a plasmid made by: This plasmid was derived by combining elements from two preexisting plasmids: Addgene #44251 + Addgene #44249
Terms and licenses: Academic/Nonprofit Terms; Industry Terms: Not Available to Industry
Depositor comments: C-terminal dCas9 fusion peptide or protein + sgRNA spacer sequence should be inserted via PvuI/BsaI sites in this vector (restriction digestion/ligation or Gibson is possible; resulting RFP excision from this vector should yield white colonies when plated). A second subcloning step to insert the necessary expression scaffold for proper dCas9-fusion and sgRNA expression should then be introduced via SalI/SpeI digestion/ligation. SalI/SpeI sites should be encoded immediately 3' to dCas9-fusion and 5' to sgRNA spacer introduced in first subcloning step.
How to cite: pdCas9+sgRNA expression vector precursor was a gift from Stephen Elledge (Addgene plasmid # 171798 ; http://n2t.net/addgene:171798 ; RRID:Addgene_171798)
