[The description below was written by a language model from this plasmid's Addgene catalogue record and pLannotate feature annotations shown in this document.]
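Description:
pdCas9+sgRNA expression vector precursor is an 8,150 nt empty-backbone bacterial CRISPR vector built by merging elements of the pdCas9 and pgRNA plasmids into a single co-expression platform for the PICASSO peptide/protein library display method. It replicates in E. coli from a high-copy ColE1/pUC-type origin and is selected with ampicillin through the bla gene and its native promoter. Short fragments annotated as a tetracycline resistance gene and an RSF origin appear to be non-functional remnants carried over from the parent plasmids.

The main payload is catalytically dead Streptococcus pyogenes Cas9 (D10A/H840A), which binds DNA under sgRNA guidance without cutting. It sits downstream of a tetracycline-responsive promoter region (recorded as pLtetO), and a divergently encoded TetR repressor makes its expression inducible with tetracycline analogues. Downstream of the dCas9 coding sequence lies an mRFP1 cassette driven by a lac UV5 promoter with a lac operator and closed by the rrnB T1 and T7Te terminators, followed by the S. pyogenes gRNA scaffold. The RFP cassette is a visual stuffer. According to the depositor, a C-terminal dCas9 fusion peptide or protein together with its paired sgRNA spacer is inserted via PvuI/BsaI sites, displacing RFP so that recombinant colonies are white. A second subcloning step through SalI/SpeI sites, encoded between the fusion and the spacer in that insert, then adds the expression scaffold needed for proper dCas9-fusion and sgRNA expression. The finished clones pair each dCas9-fused library member with its own guide RNA, the arrangement PICASSO uses for programmable microarray self-assembly and quantitative protein binding assays.
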