Features (pLannotate 1.2.2; 14 found; start..end, strand, type, name):
   2361..2640    -  CDS            TcR (fragment): tetracycline efflux protein; tet; confers resistance to tetracycline
   2664..2694    +  promoter       lac UV5 promoter: E. coli lac promoter with an "up" mutation
   2702..2718    +  protein_bind   lac operator: The lac repressor binds to the lac operator to inhibit transcription in E. coli. This inhibition can be relieved by adding lactose or isopropyl-β-D-thiogalactopyranoside (IPTG). lac repressor encoded by lacI
   2759..3436    +  CDS            mRFP1: monomeric derivative of DsRed (Campbell et al., 2002)
   3469..3540    +  terminator     rrnB T1 terminator: transcription terminator T1 from the E. coli rrnB gene
   3556..3583    +  terminator     T7Te terminator: phage T7 early transcription terminator
   3602..3657    -  rep_origin     RSF ori (fragment): Plasmids containing the RSF 1030 origin of replication can be propagated in E. coli cells that contain additional plasmids with compatible origins.
   3752..3827    +  misc_RNA       gRNA scaffold: guide RNA scaffold for the Streptococcus pyogenes CRISPR/Cas9 system
   3884..4472    -  rep_origin     ori: high-copy-number ColE1/pMB1/pBR322/pUC origin of replication
   4643..5503    -  CDS            AmpR: β-lactamase; bla; confers resistance to ampicillin, carbenicillin, and related antibiotics
   5504..5608    -  promoter       AmpR promoter: bla
   5640..6263    -  CDS            TetR: tetracycline repressor TetR; tetR from transposon Tn10; TetR binds to the tetracycline operator tetO to inhibit transcription. This inhibition can be relieved by adding tetracycline or doxycycline.
   6282..6337    +  promoter       tetR/tetA promoters: tetR; overlapping promoters for bacterial tetR and tetA
   6373..2326    +  CDS            dCas9 (across the origin): catalytically dead mutant of the Cas9 endonuclease from the Streptococcus pyogenes Type II CRISPR/Cas system RNA-guided DNA-binding protein that lacks endonuclease activity due to the D10A mutation in the RuvC catalytic domain and the H840A mutation in the HNH catalytic domain
>Addgene plasmid #171798 | pdCas9+sgRNA expression vector precursor | addgene full sequence | sequence record 337258 | Addgene NGS Result
CTACCATGATTTGCTAAAAATTATTAAAGATAAAGATTTTTTGGATAATGAAGAAAATGAAGATATCTTA
GAGGATATTGTTTTAACATTGACCTTATTTGAAGATAGGGAGATGATTGAGGAAAGACTTAAAACATATG
CTCACCTCTTTGATGATAAGGTGATGAAACAGCTTAAACGTCGCCGTTATACTGGTTGGGGACGTTTGTC
TCGAAAATTGATTAATGGTATTAGGGATAAGCAATCTGGCAAAACAATATTAGATTTTTTGAAATCAGAT
GGTTTTGCCAATCGCAATTTTATGCAGCTGATCCATGATGATAGTTTGACATTTAAAGAAGACATTCAAA
AAGCACAAGTGTCTGGACAAGGCGATAGTTTACATGAACATATTGCAAATTTAGCTGGTAGCCCTGCTAT
TAAAAAAGGTATTTTACAGACTGTAAAAGTTGTTGATGAATTGGTCAAAGTAATGGGGCGGCATAAGCCA
GAAAATATCGTTATTGAAATGGCACGTGAAAATCAGACAACTCAAAAGGGCCAGAAAAATTCGCGAGAGC
GTATGAAACGAATCGAAGAAGGTATCAAAGAATTAGGAAGTCAGATTCTTAAAGAGCATCCTGTTGAAAA
TACTCAATTGCAAAATGAAAAGCTCTATCTCTATTATCTCCAAAATGGAAGAGACATGTATGTGGACCAA
GAATTAGATATTAATCGTTTAAGTGATTATGATGTCGATGCCATTGTTCCACAAAGTTTCCTTAAAGACG
ATTCAATAGACAATAAGGTCTTAACGCGTTCTGATAAAAATCGTGGTAAATCGGATAACGTTCCAAGTGA
AGAAGTAGTCAAAAAGATGAAAAACTATTGGAGACAACTTCTAAACGCCAAGTTAATCACTCAACGTAAG
TTTGATAATTTAACGAAAGCTGAACGTGGAGGTTTGAGTGAACTTGATAAAGCTGGTTTTATCAAACGCC
AATTGGTTGAAACTCGCCAAATCACTAAGCATGTGGCACAAATTTTGGATAGTCGCATGAATACTAAATA
CGATGAAAATGATAAACTTATTCGAGAGGTTAAAGTGATTACCTTAAAATCTAAATTAGTTTCTGACTTC
CGAAAAGATTTCCAATTCTATAAAGTACGTGAGATTAACAATTACCATCATGCCCATGATGCGTATCTAA
ATGCCGTCGTTGGAACTGCTTTGATTAAGAAATATCCAAAACTTGAATCGGAGTTTGTCTATGGTGATTA
TAAAGTTTATGATGTTCGTAAAATGATTGCTAAGTCTGAGCAAGAAATAGGCAAAGCAACCGCAAAATAT
TTCTTTTACTCTAATATCATGAACTTCTTCAAAACAGAAATTACACTTGCAAATGGAGAGATTCGCAAAC
GCCCTCTAATCGAAACTAATGGGGAAACTGGAGAAATTGTCTGGGATAAAGGGCGAGATTTTGCCACAGT
GCGCAAAGTATTGTCCATGCCCCAAGTCAATATTGTCAAGAAAACAGAAGTACAGACAGGCGGATTCTCC
AAGGAGTCAATTTTACCAAAAAGAAATTCGGACAAGCTTATTGCTCGTAAAAAAGACTGGGATCCAAAAA
AATATGGTGGTTTTGATAGTCCAACGGTAGCTTATTCAGTCCTAGTGGTTGCTAAGGTGGAAAAAGGGAA
ATCGAAGAAGTTAAAATCCGTTAAAGAGTTACTAGGGATCACAATTATGGAAAGAAGTTCCTTTGAAAAA
AATCCGATTGACTTTTTAGAAGCTAAAGGATATAAGGAAGTTAAAAAAGACTTAATCATTAAACTACCTA
AATATAGTCTTTTTGAGTTAGAAAACGGTCGTAAACGGATGCTGGCTAGTGCCGGAGAATTACAAAAAGG
AAATGAGCTGGCTCTGCCAAGCAAATATGTGAATTTTTTATATTTAGCTAGTCATTATGAAAAGTTGAAG
GGTAGTCCAGAAGATAACGAACAAAAACAATTGTTTGTGGAGCAGCATAAGCATTATTTAGATGAGATTA
TTGAGCAAATCAGTGAATTTTCTAAGCGTGTTATTTTAGCAGATGCCAATTTAGATAAAGTTCTTAGTGC
ATATAACAAACATAGAGACAAACCAATACGTGAACAAGCAGAAAATATTATTCATTTATTTACGTTGACG
AATCTTGGAGCTCCCGCTGCTTTTAAATATTTTGATACAACAATTGATCGTAAACGATATACGTCTACAA
AAGAAGTTTTAGATGCCACTCTTATCCATCAATCCATCACTGGTCTTTATGAAACACGCATTGATTTGAG
TCAGCTAGGAGGTGACGGTGGAGGAGGTTCTCGATCGTGTACACGGGATCTCGACGCTCTCCCTTATGCG
ACTCCTGCATTAGGAAGCAGCCCAGTAGTAGGTTGAGGCCGTTGAGCACCGCCGCCGCAAGGAATGGTGC
ATGCAAGGAGATGGCGCCCAACAGTCCCCCGGCCACGGGGCCTGCCACCATACCCACGCCGAAACAAGCG
CTCATGAGCCCGAAGTGGCGAGCCCGATCTTCCCCATCGGTGATGTCGGCGATATAGGCGCCAGCAACCG
CACCTGTGGCGCCGGTGATGCCGGCCACGATGCGTCCGGCGTAGAGGATCGAGATCGTTTAGGCACCCCA
GGCTTTACACTTTATGCTTCCGGCTCGTATAATGTGTGGAATTGTGAGCGGATAACAATTTCAGAATTCA
AAAGATCTTTTAAGAAGGAGATATACATATGGCGAGTAGCGAAGACGTTATCAAAGAGTTCATGCGTTTC
AAAGTTCGTATGGAAGGTTCCGTTAACGGTCACGAGTTCGAAATCGAAGGTGAAGGTGAAGGTCGTCCGT
ACGAAGGTACCCAGACCGCTAAACTGAAAGTTACCAAAGGTGGTCCGCTGCCGTTCGCTTGGGACATCCT
GTCCCCGCAGTTCCAGTACGGTTCCAAAGCTTACGTTAAACACCCGGCTGACATCCCGGACTACCTGAAA
CTGTCCTTCCCGGAAGGTTTCAAATGGGAACGTGTTATGAACTTCGAAGACGGTGGTGTTGTTACCGTTA
CCCAGGACTCCTCCCTGCAAGACGGTGAGTTCATCTACAAAGTTAAACTGCGTGGTACCAACTTCCCGTC
CGACGGTCCGGTTATGCAGAAAAAAACCATGGGTTGGGAAGCTTCCACCGAACGTATGTACCCGGAAGAC
GGTGCTCTGAAAGGTGAAATCAAAATGCGTCTGAAACTGAAAGACGGTGGTCACTACGACGCTGAAGTTA
AAACCACCTACATGGCTAAAAAACCGGTTCAGCTGCCGGGTGCTTACAAAACCGACATCAAACTGGACAT
CACCTCCCACAACGAAGACTACACCATCGTTGAACAGTACGAACGTGCTGAAGGTCGTCACTCCACCGGT
GCTTAAGGATCCAAACTCGAGTAAGGATCTCCAGGCATCAAATAAAACGAAAGGCTCAGTCGAAAGACTG
GGCCTTTCGTTTTATCTGTTGTTTGTCGGTGAACGCTCTCTACTAGAGTCACACTGGCTCACCTTCGGGT
GGGCCTTTCTGCGTTTATACCTAGGGATATATTCCGCTTCCTCGCTCACTGACTCGCTACGCTCGGTCGT
TCGACTGCGGCGAGCGGAAATGGCTTACGAACGGGGCGGAGATTTCCTGGAAGATGCCAGGAAGATACTT
AACAGGGAAGTGAGAGGGCCGCGGCAAAGCCGTTGGTCTCAGTTTTAGAGCTAGAAATAGCAAGTTAAAA
TAAGGCTAGTCCGTTATCAACTTGAAAAAGTGGCACCGAGTCGGTGCTTTTTTTGAAGCTTGGGCCCAGC
CAGGAACCGTAAAAAGGCCGCGTTGCTGGCGTTTTTCCACAGGCTCCGCCCCCCTGACGAGCATCACAAA
AATCGACGCTCAAGTCAGAGGTGGCGAAACCCGACAGGACTATAAAGATACCAGGCGTTTCCCCCTGGAA
GCTCCCTCGTGCGCTCTCCTGTTCCGACCCTGCCGCTTACCGGATACCTGTCCGCCTTTCTCCCTTCGGG
AAGCGTGGCGCTTTCTCATAGCTCACGCTGTAGGTATCTCAGTTCGGTGTAGGTCGTTCGCTCCAAGCTG
GGCTGTGTGCACGAACCCCCCGTTCAGCCCGACCGCTGCGCCTTATCCGGTAACTATCGTCTTGAGTCCA
ACCCGGTAAGACACGACTTATCGCCACTGGCAGCAGCCACTGGTAACAGGATTAGCAGAGCGAGGTATGT
AGGCGGTGCTACAGAGTTCTTGAAGTGGTGGCCTAACTACGGCTACACTAGAAGAACAGTATTTGGTATC
TGCGCTCTGCTGAAGCCAGTTACCTTCGGAAAAAGAGTTGGTAGCTCTTGATCCGGCAAACAAACCACCG
CTGGTAGCGGTGGTTTTTTTGTTTGCAAGCAGCAGATTACGCGCAGAAAAAAAGGATCTCAAGAAGATCC
TTTGATCTTTTCTACGGGGTCTGACGCTCAGTGGAACGAAAACTCACGTTAAGGGATTTTGGTCATGAGA
TTATCAAAAAGGATCTTCACCTAGATCCTTTTAAATTAAAAATGAAGTTTTAAATCAATCTAAAGTATAT
ATGAGTAAACTTGGTCTGACAGTTACCAATGCTTAATCAGTGAGGCACCTATCTCAGCGATCTGTCTATT
TCGTTCATCCATAGTTGCCTGACTCCCCGTCGTGTAGATAACTACGATACGGGAGGGCTTACCATCTGGC
CCCAGTGCTGCAATGATACCGCGGGACCCACGCTCACCGGCTCCAGATTTATCAGCAATAAACCAGCCAG
CCGGAAGGGCCGAGCGCAGAAGTGGTCCTGCAACTTTATCCGCCTCCATCCAGTCTATTAATTGTTGCCG
GGAAGCTAGAGTAAGTAGTTCGCCAGTTAATAGTTTGCGCAACGTTGTTGCCATTGCTACAGGCATCGTG
GTGTCACGCTCGTCGTTTGGTATGGCTTCATTCAGCTCCGGTTCCCAACGATCAAGGCGAGTTACATGAT
CCCCCATGTTGTGCAAAAAAGCGGTTAGCTCCTTCGGTCCTCCGATGGTTGTCAGAAGTAAGTTGGCCGC
AGTGTTATCACTCATGGTTATGGCAGCACTGCATAATTCTCTTACTGTCATGCCATCCGTAAGATGCTTT
TCTGTGACTGGTGAGTACTCAACCAAGTCATTCTGAGAATAGTGTATGCGGCGACCGAGTTGCTCTTGCC
CGGCGTCAATACGGGATAATACCGCGCCACATAGCAGAACTTTAAAAGTGCTCATCATTGGAAAACGTTC
TTCGGGGCGAAAACTCTCAAGGATCTTACCGCTGTTGAGATCCAGTTCGATGTAACCCACTCGTGCACCC
AACTGATCTTCAGCATCTTTTACTTTCACCAGCGTTTCTGGGTGAGCAAAAACAGGAAGGCAAAATGCCG
CAAAAAAGGGAATAAGGGCGACACGGAAATGTTGAATACTCATACTCTTCCTTTTTCAATATTATTGAAG
CATTTATCAGGGTTATTGTCTCATGAGCGGATACATATTTGAATGTATTTAGAAAAATAAACAAATAGGG
GTTCCGCGCACATTTCCCCGAAAAGTGCCACCTGACGTCTTAAGACCCACTTTCACATTTAAGTTGTTTT
TCTAATCCGCATATGATCAATTCAAGGCCGAATAAGAAGGCTGGCTCTGCACCTTGGTGATCAAATAATT
CGATAGCTTGTCGTAATAATGGCGGCATACTATCAGTAGTAGGTGTTTCCCTTTCTTCTTTAGCGACTTG
ATGCTCTTGATCTTCCAATACGCAACCTAAAGTAAAATGCCCCACAGCGCTGAGTGCATATAATGCATTC
TCTAGTGAAAAACCTTGTTGGCATAAAAAGGCTAATTGATTTTCGAGAGTTTCATACTGTTTTTCTGTAG
GCCGTGTACCTAAATGTACTTTTGCTCCATCGCGATGACTTAGTAAAGCACATCTAAAACTTTTAGCGTT
ATTACGTAAAAAATCTTGCCAGCTTTCCCCTTCTAAAGGGCAAAAGTGAGTATGGTGCCTATCTAACATC
TCAATGGCTAAGGCGTCGAGCAAAGCCCGCTTATTTTTTACATGCCAATACAATGTAGGCTGCTCTACAC
CTAGCTTCTGGGCGAGTTTACGGGTTGTTAAACCTTCGATTCCGACCTCATTAAGCAGCTCTAATGCGCT
GTTAATCACTTTACTTTTATCTAATCTAGACATCATTAATTCCTAATTTTTGTTGACACTCTATCGTTGA
TAGAGTTATTTTACCACTCCCTATCAGTGATAGAGAAAAGAATTCAAAAGATCTAAAGAGGAGAAAGGAT
CTATGGATAAGAAATACTCAATAGGCTTAGCTATCGGCACAAATAGCGTCGGATGGGCGGTGATCACTGA
TGAATATAAGGTTCCGTCTAAAAAGTTCAAGGTTCTGGGAAATACAGACCGCCACAGTATCAAAAAAAAT
CTTATAGGGGCTCTTTTATTTGACAGTGGAGAGACAGCGGAAGCGACTCGTCTCAAACGGACAGCTCGTA
GAAGGTATACACGTCGGAAGAATCGTATTTGTTATCTACAGGAGATTTTTTCAAATGAGATGGCGAAAGT
AGATGATAGTTTCTTTCATCGACTTGAAGAGTCTTTTTTGGTGGAAGAAGACAAGAAGCATGAACGTCAT
CCTATTTTTGGAAATATAGTAGATGAAGTTGCTTATCATGAGAAATATCCAACTATCTATCATCTGCGAA
AAAAATTGGTAGATTCTACTGATAAAGCGGATTTGCGCTTAATCTATTTGGCCTTAGCGCATATGATTAA
GTTTCGTGGTCATTTTTTGATTGAGGGAGATTTAAATCCTGATAATAGTGATGTGGACAAACTATTTATC
CAGTTGGTACAAACCTACAATCAATTATTTGAAGAAAACCCTATTAACGCAAGTGGAGTAGATGCTAAAG
CGATTCTTTCTGCACGATTGAGTAAATCAAGACGATTAGAAAATCTCATTGCTCAGCTCCCCGGTGAGAA
GAAAAATGGCTTATTTGGGAATCTCATTGCTTTGTCATTGGGTTTGACCCCTAATTTTAAATCAAATTTT
GATTTGGCAGAAGATGCTAAATTACAGCTTTCAAAAGATACTTACGATGATGATTTAGATAATTTATTGG
CGCAAATTGGAGATCAATATGCTGATTTGTTTTTGGCAGCTAAGAATTTATCAGATGCTATTTTACTTTC
AGATATCCTAAGAGTAAATACTGAAATAACTAAGGCTCCCCTATCAGCTTCAATGATTAAACGCTACGAT
GAACATCATCAAGACTTGACTCTTTTAAAAGCTTTAGTTCGACAACAACTTCCAGAAAAGTATAAAGAAA
TCTTTTTTGATCAATCAAAAAACGGATATGCAGGTTATATTGATGGGGGAGCTAGCCAAGAAGAATTTTA
TAAATTTATCAAACCAATTTTAGAAAAAATGGATGGTACTGAGGAATTATTGGTGAAACTAAATCGTGAA
GATTTGCTGCGCAAGCAACGGACCTTTGACAACGGCTCTATTCCCCATCAAATTCACTTGGGTGAGCTGC
ATGCTATTTTGAGAAGACAAGAAGACTTTTATCCATTTTTAAAAGACAATCGTGAGAAGATTGAAAAAAT
CTTGACTTTTCGAATTCCTTATTATGTTGGTCCATTGGCGCGTGGCAATAGTCGTTTTGCATGGATGACT
CGGAAGTCTGAAGAAACAATTACCCCATGGAATTTTGAAGAAGTTGTCGATAAAGGTGCTTCAGCTCAAT
CATTTATTGAACGCATGACAAACTTTGATAAAAATCTTCCAAATGAAAAAGTACTACCAAAACATAGTTT
GCTTTATGAGTATTTTACGGTTTATAACGAATTGACAAAGGTCAAATATGTTACTGAAGGAATGCGAAAA
CCAGCATTTCTTTCAGGTGAACAGAAGAAAGCCATTGTTGATTTACTCTTCAAAACAAATCGAAAAGTAA
CCGTTAAGCAATTAAAAGAAGATTATTTCAAAAAAATAGAATGTTTTGATAGTGTTGAAATTTCAGGAGT
TGAAGATAGATTTAATGCTTCATTAGGTAC
